Addgene plasmid #121845: JC101: pMVP/Ad/PK-DEST
Purpose: (Empty Backbone) pMVP destination vector, empty pK fiber-modified adenovirus vector backbone
Depositing lab: Christopher Newgard. Depositing organization: Duke University. Publication: Creation of versatile cloning platforms for transgene expression and dCas9-based epigenome editing. Haldeman JM, Conway AE, Arlotto ME, Slentz DH, Muoio DM, Becker TC, Newgard CB. Nucleic Acids Res. 2018 Dec 27. pii: 5264291. doi: 10.1093/nar/gky1286. PubMed 30590691.
Backbone
  Vector backbone: IQ013
  Backbone manufacturer: Newgard Lab
  Backbone size (bp): 32652
  Vector type: Adenoviral ; pMVP Gateway Destination Vector
Growth in bacteria
  Bacterial resistance: Chloramphenicol and Ampicillin, 25 & 100 μg/mL
  Growth temperature: 37°C
  Growth strain: ccdB Survival
  Copy number: High Copy
Gene/Insert
  Gene/Insert name: Gateway selection cassette (ccdb gene + Chlor resistance gene)
  Species: Synthetic
  Insert size (bp): 2015
  Cloning method: Gibson Cloning
Terms and licenses: Academic/Nonprofit Terms; Industry Terms: Not Available to Industry
How to cite: JC101: pMVP/Ad/PK-DEST was a gift from Christopher Newgard (Addgene plasmid # 121845 ; http://n2t.net/addgene:121845 ; RRID:Addgene_121845)
