[The description below was written by a language model from this plasmid's Addgene catalogue record and pLannotate feature annotations shown in this document.]
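Description:
JC101: pMVP/Ad/PK-DEST is an empty Gateway destination vector from the pMVP modular cloning platform. It carries a recombinant human adenovirus serotype 5-type genome in a bacterial plasmid of about 34.7 kb. The plasmid portion provides a high-copy ColE1/pUC-type origin and an ampicillin resistance gene, next to a remnant of a tetracycline resistance gene. The viral genome is bounded by the two Ad5 inverted terminal repeats, with the Ψ packaging signal beside one of them. The annotated viral content includes the E4 open reading frames, fiber, the L1–L4 late structural and assembly proteins (hexon, penton base, IIIa, VI, VIII, 100K, protease and others), DNA-binding protein, preterminal protein, polymerase, IVa2, pIX and the two VA RNAs. No E1 genes are annotated and only a fragment of an E3 protein is detected, which fits an E1/E3-deleted vector design, although the record does not state this outright. The catalogue describes the backbone as "pK fiber-modified". The feature table shows only a fiber coding sequence matching Ad5 fiber and does not detail the modification.

Between Ψ and pIX, where the E1 region would normally lie, sits the roughly 2 kb Gateway selection cassette. It consists of attR1 and attR2 sites flanking a chloramphenicol resistance gene with its own promoter and the ccdB toxin gene. An LR recombination replaces this cassette with the assembled expression unit from entry clones, and ccdB counterselects against unrecombined vector. The empty vector must therefore be propagated in a ccdB-tolerant strain under chloramphenicol and ampicillin selection. No eukaryotic promoter or transgene is present, so these are supplied by the incoming pMVP modules. The recombined product is intended for generating fiber-modified recombinant adenovirus for transgene delivery.
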