Features (pLannotate 1.2.2; 41 found; start..end, strand, type, name):
    159..263     +  promoter       AmpR promoter: bla
    264..1124    +  CDS            AmpR: β-lactamase; bla; confers resistance to ampicillin, carbenicillin, and related antibiotics
   1276..1864    +  rep_origin     ori: high-copy-number ColE1/pMB1/pBR322/pUC origin of replication
   1910..2034    -  CDS            TcR (fragment): tetracycline efflux protein; tet; confers resistance to tetracycline
   2088..2190    +  repeat_region  ITR: inverted terminal repeat of human adenovirus serotype 5 inverted
   2500..2883    +  CDS            E4RF1_ADE02: Experimental evidence at protein level: Swiss-Prot protein existence level 1. May modulate tight-junctions functions of infected cells through interactions with PDZ proteins. E4 ORF1 has ben show for Adenovirus 9 to interact with protein involved in tight junction regulation. May play a role in mTOR activation by activating PI3- kinase, thus overriding cellular checkpoint for translation. From Human adenovirus C serotype 2 (HAdV-2) (Human adenovirus 2).
   2934..3323    +  CDS            E4RF2_ADE02: Protein predicted: Swiss-Prot protein existence level 4. From Human adenovirus C serotype 2 (HAdV-2) (Human adenovirus 2).
   3323..3670    +  CDS            E411_ADE05: Experimental evidence at protein level: Swiss-Prot protein existence level 1. From Human adenovirus C serotype 5 (HAdV-5) (Human adenovirus 5).
   3949..4830    +  CDS            E434_ADE02: Experimental evidence at protein level: Swiss-Prot protein existence level 1. Plays a major role to prevent cellular inhibition of viral genome replication by nuclear bodies. Assembles an SCF-like E3 ubiquitin ligase complex based on the cellular proteins ELOB, ELOC, CUL5 and RBX1, in cooperation with viral E1B-55K. This viral RING-type ligase ubiquitinates cellular substrates prior to proteasomal degradation: p53/TP53, LIG4, MRE11-RAD50-NBS1 (MRN) complex, ITGA3, DAXX and BLM. From Human adenovirus C serotype 2 (HAdV-2) (Human adenovirus 2).
   5032..5109    +  CDS            E417_ADE03: Protein predicted: Swiss-Prot protein existence level 4. From Human adenovirus B serotype 3 (HAdV-3) (Human adenovirus 3).
   5242..7026    -  CDS            SPIKE_ADE05: Experimental evidence at protein level: Swiss-Prot protein existence level 1. Forms spikes that protrude from each vertex of the icosahedral capsid. Interacts with host coxsackievirus and adenovirus receptor CXADR located at the cell tight junctions to provide virion initial attachment to target cell. The fiber protein binds to CXADR with a higher affinity than CXADR binds to itself, thereby blocking the cell-cell adhesion function of CXADR dimers and leading to local disruption of the tight junction. Fiber protein present on neo- synthesized particles may thus disrupt the junctional integrity
   7037..7153    +  CDS            UXP_ADE05 (fragment): Experimental evidence at transcript level: Swiss-Prot protein existence level 2. Might play a role in viral replication since it is associated with viral replication centers. Seems to have an effect on DBP localization. From Human adenovirus C serotype 5 (HAdV-5) (Human adenovirus 5).
   7252..7533    -  CDS            E312_ADE02 (fragment): Experimental evidence at protein level: Swiss-Prot protein existence level 1. From Human adenovirus C serotype 2 (HAdV-2) (Human adenovirus 2).
   7537..8217    -  CDS            L4: CAP8_ADE05 - Experimental evidence at protein level: Swiss-Prot protein existence level 1. [Hexon-linking protein-C]: Structural component of the virion that acts as a cement protein on the capsid interior and which glue the peripentonal hexons and group-of-nine hexons together. From Human adenovirus C serotype 5 (HAdV-5) (Human adenovirus 5).
   8308..8691    -  CDS            SF33K_ADE02 (fragment): Experimental evidence at protein level: Swiss-Prot protein existence level 1. Probably functions as the small terminase that is part of the molecular motor that translocates genomic DNA in empty capsid during DNA packaging. This motor is located at a unique vertex and comprises at least the IVa2 ATPase, the small terminase 33K and probably a portal. Forms a ring-like structure of about 17 nm in which genomic DNA is translocated into the capsid. Stimulates IVa2 ATPase activity in the presence of the viral genome. Once the DNA is packaged, the terminase detaches: the 33K protein is present in th
   8904..11324   -  CDS            L4: SHUT_ADE05 - Experimental evidence at protein level: Swiss-Prot protein existence level 1. Protein that inhibits host translation while promoting late viral translation by ribosome shunting. Blocks host cap-dependent translation by binding to eIF4G, displacing MKNK1 from cap initiation complexes and preventing EIF4E phosphorylation. Binds to the tripartite leader sequence of viral late mRNAs and recruits host eIF4G, PABPC1/poly-A binding protein and 40S ribosomes subunits on viral mRNAs, allowing ribosome shunting and efficient translation of late viral mRNAs even though conventional translati
  11353..12939   +  CDS            DBP: DNB2_ADE05 - Experimental evidence at protein level: Swiss-Prot protein existence level 1. Plays a role in the elongation phase of viral strand displacement replication by unwinding the template in an ATP- independent fashion, employing its capacity to form multimers. Also enhances the rate of initiation. Released from template upon second strand synthesis. Assembles in complex with viral pTP, viral pol, host NFIA and host POU2F1/OCT1 on viral origin of replication. Covers the whole ssDNA genome during synthesis. The complementary strand synthesis induces its relese from DNA template. May inhi
  13041..13652   -  CDS            L3: PRO_ADE05 - Experimental evidence at transcript level: Swiss-Prot protein existence level 2. Cleaves viral precursor proteins (pTP, pIIIa, pVI, pVII, pVIII, and pX) inside newly assembled particles giving rise to mature virions. Protease complexed to its cofactor slides along the viral DNA to specifically locate and cleave the viral precursors. Mature virions have a weakened organization compared to the unmature virions, thereby facilitating subsequent uncoating. Without maturation, the particle lacks infectivity and is unable to uncoat. Late in adenovirus infection, in the cytoplasm, may part
  13688..16543   -  CDS            L3 (sequence partly withheld): CAPSH_ADE05 - Experimental evidence at protein level: Swiss-Prot protein existence level 1. Major capsid protein that self-associates to form 240 hexon trimers, each in the shape of a hexagon, building most of the pseudo T=25 capsid. Assembled into trimeric units with the help of the chaperone shutoff protein. Transported by pre-protein VI to the nucleus where it associates with other structural proteins to form an empty capsid. Might be involved, through its interaction with host dyneins, in the intracellular microtubule-dependent transport of incoming viral capsid to the nucleus. From Human
  16632..17381   -  CDS            L3: CAP6_ADE05 - Experimental evidence at protein level: Swiss-Prot protein existence level 1. [Protease cofactor]: Cofactor that activates the viral protease. Binds to viral protease in a 1:1 ratio. From Human adenovirus C serotype 5 (HAdV-5) (Human adenovirus 5).
  17467..17706   -  CDS            COR10_ADE02: Experimental evidence at protein level: Swiss-Prot protein existence level 1. [Pre-core protein X]: Interacts with the viral DNA and aids in tightly condensing it within the capsid. Cleavage of pre-core protein X may serve to partially relax this structure within the mature virion prior to its entry into the nucleus. From Human adenovirus C serotype 2 (HAdV-2) (Human adenovirus 2).
  17737..18840   -  CDS            L2: CORE5_ADE05 - Experimental evidence at protein level: Swiss-Prot protein existence level 1. Associates loosely with the viral DNA to form an outer shell around the nucleoprotein-DNA complex and links it with the capsid by binding the endosome lysis protein. Dissociates from the viral genome during entry. Might be involved in nuclear capsid assembly of the viral particles through its association with NPM1/nucleophosmin. From Human adenovirus C serotype 5 (HAdV-5) (Human adenovirus 5).
  18913..19506   -  CDS            L2: NP_ADE02 - Experimental evidence at protein level: Swiss-Prot protein existence level 1. Plays a role in the inhibition of host immune response within the nucleus. Interacts with cellular nucleosomes and immobilizes the host immune danger signal HMGB1 on chromatin. In turn, prevents HMGB1 release out of the cell and thus decreases inflammation. Plays also a role in the wrapping and condensation of the viral DNA. May also promote viral genome import into the nucleus. From Human adenovirus C serotype 2 (HAdV-2) (Human adenovirus 2).
  19516..21228   -  CDS            L2: CAPSP_ADE05 - Experimental evidence at protein level: Swiss-Prot protein existence level 1. Major capsid protein that self-associates to form penton base pentamers, each in the shape of a pentagon, situated at the 12 vertices of the pseudo T=25 capsid. Involved in virus secondary attachment to host cell after initial attachment by the fiber protein. Binds host integrin heterodimer ITGAV-ITGB5 (alphaV-beta5) thereby triggering clathrin-mediated endocytosis of virions. Mediates initial virus attachment to CXADR-negative cells. Binding to integrins ITGAV-ITGB5 also seems to induce macropinocytosi
  21313..23067   -  CDS            CAP3_ADE05: Experimental evidence at protein level: Swiss-Prot protein existence level 1. Structural component of the virion that acts as a cement protein on the capsid exterior and which mediates the interactions between the hexons, including the peripentonal hexons, and reaches all the way to the penton vertices. Two hexon linking proteins IIIa, one from each facet, stabilize the unique edge interface between a pair of facets. As the virus enters the host cell, hexon linking proteins IIIa are shed concomitant with virion acidification in the endosome. During virus assembly, seems to play a role in the s
  23091..24335   -  CDS            L1: PKG3_ADE05 - Experimental evidence at protein level: Swiss-Prot protein existence level 1. Involved in viral genome packaging through its interaction with packaging proteins 1 and 2. After proteolytic cleavage by adenovirus protease, L1 52/55k protein is removed from the capsid during viral maturation. From Human adenovirus C serotype 5 (HAdV-5) (Human adenovirus 5).
  24351..24508   -  ncRNA          VA: Accession: RF00102 - VA RNA
  24607..24763   -  ncRNA          VA: Accession: RF00102 - VA RNA
  24796..26799   +  CDS            PTP: TERM_ADE05 - Experimental evidence at protein level: Swiss-Prot protein existence level 1. Protein covalently bound to the viral DNA that acts as a primer for viral genomic replication by DNA strand displacement. Assembles on the viral origin of replication in an initiation complex with viral polymerase, DBP, host NFIA and host POU2F1/OCT1. During initiation, the polymerase covalently couples the first dCTP with Ser- 580 of pTP. The terminal protein stimulates the template activity over 20 fold compared to protein-free templates. Neo-synthesized viral genomes are linked to two preterminal prot
  27018..30185   +  CDS            POL: DPOL_ADE05 - Experimental evidence at protein level: Swiss-Prot protein existence level 1. Eukaryotic-type DNA polymerase involved in viral genomic replication. DNA synthesis is protein primed, and acts in a strand displacement replication. Assembles in complex with viral pTP, DBP, host NFIA and host POU2F1/OCT1 on viral origin of replication. The polymerase covalently transfers dCMP onto pTP, thereby initiating complementary strand synthesis. From Human adenovirus C serotype 5 (HAdV-5) (Human adenovirus 5).
  30041..31270   +  CDS            IVa2 (fragment): PKG1_ADEM1 - Protein inferred from homology: Swiss-Prot protein existence level 3. Component of the packaging machinery which encapsidates the viral DNA into preformed capsids and transcriptional activator of the viral major late promoter (MLP). Binds, along with packaging proteins 2 and 3, to the specific packaging sequence on the left end of viral genomic DNA and displays ATPase activity thereby providing the power stroke of the packaging machinery. The activity of packaging protein IVa2 is stimulated by protein 33K which acts as a terminase. May be the protein that pumps DNA into the capsid
  31357..31776   -  CDS            IX: CAP9_ADE05 - Experimental evidence at protein level: Swiss-Prot protein existence level 1. Structural component of the virion that acts as a cement protein on the capsid exterior and forms triskelion structures consisting of three molecules that stabilize three hexon trimers at the center of each icosahedral facet and fixes the peripentonal hexons. Dispensable for assembly. During virus entry, recruits the anterograde motor kinesin-1 to the capsid docked at the nuclear pore complex thereby subjecting the docked capsid to a pulling force. The resulting tension leads to capsid disruption, disper
  31890..32014   +  protein_bind   attR2: mutant version of attR; recombination site for the Gateway® LR reaction LR Clonase™
  32192..32294   +  promoter       cat promoter: promoter of the E. coli cat gene encoding chloramphenicol acetyltransferase
  32295..32953   +  CDS            CmR: chloramphenicol acetyltransferase; cat; confers resistance to chloramphenicol
  33135..33293   +  CDS            ccdA (fragment): CCDA_ECO57 - Also known as H, letA. Experimental evidence at protein level: Swiss-Prot protein existence level 1. Antitoxin component of a type II toxin-antitoxin (TA) system which inhibits the post-segregational killing (PSK) of plasmid-free cells, also referred to as a plasmid addiction system. Binds to and blocks the activity of CcdB; will also remove bound CcdB protein from the CcdB-GyrA complex by forming a CcdA-CcdB complex, a process termed rejuvenation. Functions as a transcriptional corepressor for the ccdAB operon, repression also requires CcdB (By similarity). From Escherichia coli
  33298..33600   +  CDS            ccdB: CCDB_ECOLI - Also known as G, letB, letD. Experimental evidence at protein level: Swiss-Prot protein existence level 1. Toxic component of a type II toxin-antitoxin (TA) system, functioning in plasmid maintainence. Responsible for the post- segregational killing (PSK) of plasmid-free cells, also referred to as a plasmid addiction system. Half-life of over 2 hours. Cell killing by CcdB is accompanied by filamentation, defects in chromosome and plasmid segregation, defects in cell division, formation of anucleate cells, decreased DNA synthesis and plasmid loss. Interferes with the activity of DN
  33644..33796   +  CDS            dpnD (fragment): DPND_STRPN - Protein predicted: Swiss-Prot protein existence level 4. From Streptococcus pneumoniae serotype 4 (strain ATCC BAA-334 / TIGR4).
  34032..34156   -  protein_bind   attR1: mutant version of attR; recombination site for the Gateway® LR reaction LR Clonase™
  34327..34477   -  misc_signal    Ad5 Ψ: packaging signal for adenovirus serotype 5
  34565..34667   -  repeat_region  ITR: inverted terminal repeat of human adenovirus serotype 5 inverted
>Addgene plasmid #121845 | JC101: pMVP/Ad/PK-DEST | addgene full sequence | sequence record 240401 | Addgene NGS Result
TTAATTAATTTAAATCCGCATGCGATATCGAGCTCTCCCGGGAATTCGGATCCAATTCTTGAAGACGAAA
GGGCCTCGTGATACGCCTATTTTTATAGGTTAATGTCATGATAATAATGGTTTCTTAGACGTCAGGTGGC
ACTTTTCGGGGAAATGTGCGCGGAACCCCTATTTGTTTATTTTTCTAAATACATTCAAATATGTATCCGC
TCATGAGACAATAACCCTGATAAATGCTTCAATAATATTGAAAAAGGAAGAGTATGAGTATTCAACATTT
CCGTGTCGCCCTTATTCCCTTTTTTGCGGCATTTTGCCTTCCTGTTTTTGCTCACCCAGAAACGCTGGTG
AAAGTAAAAGATGCTGAAGATCAGTTGGGTGCACGAGTGGGTTACATCGAACTGGATCTCAACAGCGGTA
AGATCCTTGAGAGTTTTCGCCCCGAAGAACGTTTTCCAATGATGAGCACTTTTAAAGTTCTGCTATGTGG
CGCGGTATTATCCCGTGTTGACGCCGGGCAAGAGCAACTCGGTCGCCGCATACACTATTCTCAGAATGAC
TTGGTTGAGTACTCACCAGTCACAGAAAAGCATCTTACGGATGGCATGACAGTAAGAGAATTATGCAGTG
CTGCCATAACCATGAGTGATAACACTGCGGCCAACTTACTTCTGACAACGATCGGAGGACCGAAGGAGCT
AACCGCTTTTTTGCACAACATGGGGGATCATGTAACTCGCCTTGATCGTTGGGAACCGGAGCTGAATGAA
GCCATACCAAACGACGAGCGTGACACCACGATGCCTGTAGCAATGGCAACAACGTTGCGCAAACTATTAA
CTGGCGAACTACTTACTCTAGCTTCCCGGCAACAATTAATAGACTGGATGGAGGCGGATAAAGTTGCAGG
ACCACTTCTGCGCTCGGCCCTTCCGGCTGGCTGGTTTATTGCTGATAAATCTGGAGCCGGTGAGCGTGGG
TCTCGCGGTATCATTGCAGCACTGGGGCCAGATGGTAAGCCCTCCCGTATCGTAGTTATCTACACGACGG
GGAGTCAGGCAACTATGGATGAACGAAATAGACAGATCGCTGAGATAGGTGCCTCACTGATTAAGCATTG
GTAACTGTCAGACCAAGTTTACTCATATATACTTTAGATTGATTTAAAAGGATCTAGGTGAAGATCCTTT
TTGATAATCTCATGACCAAAATCCCTTAACGTGAGTTTTCGTTCCACTGAGCGTCAGACCCCGTAGAAAA
GATCAAAGGATCTTCTTGAGATCCTTTTTTTCTGCGCGTAATCTGCTGCTTGCAAACAAAAAAACCACCG
CTACCAGCGGTGGTTTGTTTGCCGGATCAAGAGCTACCAACTCTTTTTCCGAAGGTAACTGGCTTCAGCA
GAGCGCAGATACCAAATACTGTCCTTCTAGTGTAGCCGTAGTTAGGCCACCACTTCAAGAACTCTGTAGC
ACCGCCTACATACCTCGCTCTGCTAATCCTGTTACCAGTGGCTGCTGCCAGTGGCGATAAGTCGTGTCTT
ACCGGGTTGGACTCAAGACGATAGTTACCGGATAAGGCGCAGCGGTCGGGCTGAACGGGGGGTTCGTGCA
CACAGCCCAGCTTGGAGCGAACGACCTACACCGAACTGAGATACCTACAGCGTGAGCTATGAGAAAGCGC
CACGCTTCCCGAAGGGAGAAAGGCGGACAGGTATCCGGTAAGCGGCAGGGTCGGAACAGGAGAGCGCACG
AGGGAGCTTCCAGGGGGAAACGCCTGGTATCTTTATAGTCCTGTCGGGTTTCGCCACCTCTGACTTGAGC
GTCGATTTTTGTGATGCTCGTCAGGGGGGCGGAGCCTATGGAAAAACGCCAGCAACGCGGCCTTTTTACG
GTTCCTGGCCTTTTGCTGGCCTTGAAGCTGTCCCTGATGGTCGTCATCTACCTGCCTGGACAGCATGGCC
TGCAACGCGGGCATCCCGATGCCGCCGGAAGCGAGAAGAATCATAATGGGGAAGGCCATCCAGCCTCGCG
TCGCAGATCCGAATTCCCGGGAGAGCTCGATATCGCATGCGGATTTAAATTAATTAACATCATCAATAAT
ATACCTTATTTTGGATTGAAGCCAATATGATAATGAGGGGGTGGAGTTTGTGACGTGGCGCGGGGCGTGG
GAACGGGGCGGGTGACGTAGGTTTTAGGGCGGAGTAACTTGTATGTGTTGGGAATTGTAGTTTTCTTAAA
ATGGGAAGTGACGTAACGTGGGAAAACGGAAGTGACGATTTGAGGAAGTTGTGGGTTTTTTGGCTTTCGT
TTCTGGGCGTAGGTTCGCGTGCGGTTTTCTGGGTGTTTTTTGTGGACTTTAACCGTTACGTCATTTTTTA
GTCCTATATATACTCGCTCTGCACTTGGCCCTTTTTTACACTGTGACTGATTGAGCTGGTGCCGTGTCGA
GTGGTGTTTTTTTAATAGGTTTTCTTTTTTACTGGTAAGGCTGACTGTTATGGCTGCCGCTGTGGAAGCG
CTGTATGTTGTTCTGGAGCGGGAGGGTGCTATTTTGCCTAGGCAGGAGGGTTTTTCAGGTGTTTATGTGT
TTTTCTCTCCTATTAATTTTGTTATACCTCCTATGGGGGCTGTAATGTTGTCTCTACGCCTGCGGGTATG
TATTCCCCCGGGCTATTTCGGTCGCTTTTTAGCACTGACCGATGTGAATCAACCTGATGTGTTTACCGAG
TCTTACATTATGACTCCGGACATGACCGAGGAGCTGTCGGTGGTGCTTTTTAATCACGGTGACCAGTTTT
TTTACGGTCACGCCGGCATGGCCGTAGTCCGTCTTATGCTTATAAGGGTTGTTTTTCCTGTTGTAAGACA
GGCTTCTAATGTTTAAATGTTTTTTTGTTATTTTATTTTGTGTTTATGCAGAAACCCGCAGACATGTTTG
AGAGAAAAATGGTGTCTTTTTCTGTGGTGGTTCCGGAGCTTACCTGCCTTTATCTGCATGAGCATGACTA
CGATGTGCTTTCTTTTTTGCGCGAGGCTTTGCCTGATTTTTTGAGCAGCACCTTGCATTTTATATCGCCG
CCCATGCAACAAGCTTACATCGGGGCTACGCTGGTTAGCATAGCTCCGAGTATGCGTGTCATAATCAGTG
TGGGTTCTTTTGTCATGGTTCCTGGCGGGGAAGTGGCCGCGCTGGTCCGTGCAGACCTGCACGATTATGT
TCAGCTGGCCCTGCGAAGGGACCTACGGGATCGCGGTATTTTTGTTAATGTTCCGCTTTTGAATCTTATA
CAGGTCTGTGAGGAACCTGAATTTTTGCAATCATGATTCGCTGCTTGAGGCTGAAGGTGGAGGGCGCTCT
GGAGCAGATTTTTACAATGGCCGGACTTAATATTCGGGATTTGCTTAGAGATATATTGAGAAGGTGGCGA
GATGAGAATTATTTGGGCATGGTTGAAGGTGCTGGAATGTTTATAGAGGAGATTCACCCTGAAGGGTTTA
GCCTTTACGTCCACTTGGACGTGAGGGCCGTTTGCCTTTTGGAAGCCATTGTGCAACATCTTACAAATGC
CATTATCTGTTCTTTGGCTGTAGAGTTTGACCACGCCACCGGAGGGGAGCGCGTTCACTTAATAGATCTT
CATTTTGAGGTTTTGGATAATCTTTTGGAATAAAAAAAAAAACATGGTTCTTCCAGCTCTTCCCGCTCCT
CCCGTGTGTGACTCGCAGAACGAATGTGTAGGTTGGCTGGGTGTGGCTTATTCTGCGGTGGTGGATGTTA
TCAGGGCAGCGGCGCATGAAGGAGTTTACATAGAACCCGAAGCCAGGGGGCGCCTGGATGCTTTGAGAGA
GTGGATATACTACAACTACTACACAGAGCGATCTAAGCGGCGAGACCGGAGACGCAGATCTGTTTGTCAC
GCCCGCACCTGGTTTTGCTTCAGGAAATATGACTACGTCCGGCGTTCCATTTGGCATGACACTACGACCA
ACACGATCTCGGTTGTCTCGGCGCACTCCGTACAGTAGGGATCGTCTACCTCCTTTTGAGACAGAAACCC
GCGCTACCATACTGGAGGATCATCCGCTGCTGCCCGAATGTAACACTTTGACAATGCACAACGTGAGTTA
CGTGCGAGGTCTTCCCTGCAGTGTGGGATTTACGCTGATTCAGGAATGGGTTGTTCCCTGGGATATGGTT
CTAACGCGGGAGGAGCTTGTAATCCTGAGGAAGTGTATGCACGTGTGCCTGTGTTGTGCCAACATTGATA
TCATGACGAGCATGATGATCCATGGTTACGAGTCCTGGGCTCTCCACTGTCATTGTTCCAGTCCCGGTTC
CCTGCAGTGTATAGCCGGCGGGCAGGTTTTGGCCAGCTGGTTTAGGATGGTGGTGGATGGCGCCATGTTT
AATCAGAGGTTTATATGGTACCGGGAGGTGGTGAATTACAACATGCCAAAAGAGGTAATGTTTATGTCCA
GCGTGTTTATGAGGGGTCGCCACTTAATCTACCTGCGCTTGTGGTATGATGGCCACGTGGGTTCTGTGGT
CCCCGCCATGAGCTTTGGATACAGCGCCTTGCACTGTGGGATTTTGAACAATATTGTGGTGCTGTGCTGC
AGTTACTGTGCTGATTTAAGTGAGATCAGGGTGCGCTGCTGTGCCCGGAGGACAAGGCGCCTTATGCTGC
GGGCGGTGCGAATCATCGCTGAGGAGACCACTGCCATGTTGTATTCCTGCAGGACGGAGCGGCGGCGGCA
GCAGTTTATTCGCGCGCTGCTGCAGCACCACCGCCCTATCCTGATGCACGATTATGACTCTACCCCCATG
TAGGCGTGGACTTCTCCTTCGCCGCCCGTTAAGCAACCGCAAGTTGGACAGCAGCCTGTGGCTCAGCAGC
TGGACAGCGACATGAACTTAAGTGAGCTGCCCGGGGAGTTTATTAATATCACTGATGAGCGTTTGGCTCG
ACAGGAAACCGTGTGGAATATAACACCTAAGAATATGTCTGTTACCCATGATATGATGCTTTTTAAGGCC
AGCCGGGGAGAAAGGACTGTGTACTCTGTGTGTTGGGAGGGAGGTGGCAGGTTGAATACTAGGGTTCTGT
GAGTTTGATTAAGGTACGGTGATCTGTATAAGCTATGTGGTGGTGGGGCTATACTACTGAATGAAAAATG
ATTCGAAATTTTCTGCAATTGAAAAATAAACACGTTGAAACATAACACAAACGATTCTTTATTCTTGGGC
AATGTATGAAAAAGTGTAAGAGGATGTGGCAAATATTTCATTAATGTAGTTGTGGCCAGACCAGTCCCAT
GAAAATGACATAGAGTATGCACTTGGGGCCTCGGGGTCTTTCTTTTTCTTCTTTTTCTTGCCGAAGCTAG
TTGTGTCTCCTGTTTCCTGTGTACCGTTTAGTGTAATGGTTAGTGTTACAGGTTTAGTTTTGTCTCCGTT
TAAGTAAACTTGACTGACAATGTTACTTTTGGCAGTTTTACCGTGAGATTTTGGATAAGCTGATAGGTTA
GGCATAAATCCAACAGCGTTTGTATAGGCTGTGCCTTCAGTAAGATCTCCATTTCTAAAGTTCCAATATT
CTGGGTCCAGGAAGGAATTGTTTAGTAGCACTCCATTTTCGTCAAATCTTATAATAAGATGAGCACTTTG
AACTGTTCCAGATATTGGAGCCAAACTGCCTTTAACAGCCAAAACTGAAACTGTAGCAAGTATTTGACTG
CCACATTTTGTTAAGACCAAAGTGAGTTTAGCATCTTTCTCTGCATTTAGTCTACAGTTAGGAGATGGAG
CTGGTGTGGTCCACAAAGTTAGCTTATCATTATTTTTGTTTCCTACTGTAATGGCACCTGTGCTGTCAAA
ACTAAGGCCAGTTCCTAGTTTAGGAACCATAGCCTTGTTTGAATCAAATTCTAGGCCATGGCCAATTTTT
GTTTTGAGGGGATTTGTGTTTGGTGCATTAGGTGAACCAAATTCAAGCCCATCTCCTGCATTAATGGCTA
TGGCTGTAGCGTCAAACATCAACCCCTTGGCAGTGCTTAGGTTAACCTCAAGCTTTTTGGAATTGTTTGA
AGCTGTAAACAAGTAAAGGCCTTTGTTGTAGTTAATATCCAAGTTGTGGGCTGAGTTTATAAAAAGAGGG
CCCTGTCCTAGTCTTAGATTTAGTTGGTTTTGAGCATCAAACGGATAACTAACATCAAGTATAAGGCGTC
TGTTTTGAGAATCAATCCTTAGTCCTCCTGCTACATTAAGTTGCATATTGCCTTGTGAATCAAAACCCAA
GGCTCCAGTAACTTTAGTTTGCAAGGAAGTATTATTAATAGTCACACCTGGACCAGTTGCTACGGTCAAA
GTGTTTAGGTCGTCTGTTACATGCAAAGGAGCCCCGTACTTTAGTCCTAGTTTTCCATTTTGTGTATAAA
TGGGCTCTTTCAAGTCAATGCCCAAGCTACCAGTGGCAGTAGTTAGAGGGGGTGAGGCAGTGATAGTAAG
GGTACTGCTATCGGTGGTGGTGAGGGGGCCTGATGTTTGCAGGGCTAGCTTTCCTTCTGACACTGTGAGG
GGTCCTTGGGTGGCAATGCTAAGTTTGGAGTCGTGCACGGTTAGCGGGGCCTGTGATTGCATGGTGAGTG
TGTTGCCCGCGACCATTAGAGGTGCGGCGGCAGCCACAGTTAGGGCTTCTGAGGTAACTGTGAGGGGTGC
AGATATTTCCAGGTTTATGTTTGACTTGGTTTTTTTGAGAGGTGGGCTCACAGTGGTTACATTTTGGGAG
GTAAGGTTGCCGGCCTCGTCCAGAGAGAGGCCGTTGCCCATTTTGAGCGCAAGCATGCCATTGGAGGTAA
CTAGAGGTTCGGATAGGCGCAAAGAGAGTACCCCAGGGGGACTCTCTTGAAACCCATTGGGGGATACAAA
GGGAGGAGTAAGAAAAGGCACAGTTGGAGGACCGGTTTCCGTGTCATATGGATACACGGGGTTGAAGGTA
TCTTCAGACGGTCTTGCGCGCTTCATCTGCAACAACATGAAGATAGTGGGTGCGGATGGACAGGAACAGG
AGGAAACTGACATTCCATTTAGATTGTGGAGAAAGTTTGCAGCCAGGAGGAAGCTGCAATACCAGAGCCG
TCGACGTGGGAGGAGGGCAAGGAGGTGCTGCTGAATAAACTGGACAGAAATTTGCTAACTGATTTTAAGT
AAGTGATGCTTTATTATTTTTTTTTATTAGTTAAAGGGAATAAGATCTTGATGTAATCCAAGGTTAGGAC
AGTTGCAAATCACAGTGAGAACACAGGGTCCCCTGTCCCGCTCAACTAGCAGGGGGCGCTGGGTAAACTC
CCGAATCAGGCTACGGGCAAGCTCTCCCTGGGCGGTAAGCCGGACGCCGTGCGCCGGGCCCTCGATATGA
TCCTCGGGCAATTCAAAGTAGCAAAACTCACCGGAGTCGCGGGCAAAGCACTTGTGGCGGCGACAGTGGA
CCAGGTGTTTCAGGCGCAGTTGCTCTGCCTCTCCACTTAACATTCAGTCGTAGCCGTCCGCCGAGTCCTT
TACCGCGTCAAAGTTAGGAATAAATTGATCCGGATAGTGGCCGGGAGGTCCCGAGAAGGGGTTAAAGTAG
ACCGATGGCACAAACTCCTCAATAAATTGCAGAGTTCCAATGCCTCCAGAGCGCGGCTCAGAGGACGAGG
TCTGCAGAGTTAGGATTGCCTGACGAGGCGTGAATGAAGGACGGCCGGCGCCGCCGATCTGAAATGTCCC
GTCCGGACGGAGACCAAGCGAGGAGCTCACCGACTCGTCGTTGAGCTGAATACCTCGCCCTCTGATTGTC
AGGTGAGTTATACCCTGCCCGGGCGACCGCACCCTGTGACGAAAGCCGCCCGCAAGCTGCGCCCCTGAGT
TAGTCATCTGAACTTCGGCCTGGGCGTCTCTGGGAAGTACCACAGTGGTGGGAGCGGGACTTTCCTGGTA
CACCAGGGCAGCGGGCCAACTACGGGGATTAAGGTTATTACGAGGTGTGGTGGTAATAGCCGCCTGTTCC
AGGAGAATTCGGTTTCGGTGGGCGCGTATTCCGTTGACCCGGGATATCATGTGGGGTCCCGCGCTCATGT
AGTTTATTCGGGTTGAGTAGTCTTGGGCAGCTCCAGCCGCAAGTCCCATTTGTGGCTGGTAACTCCACAT
GTAGGGCGTGGGAATTTCCTTGCTCATAATGGCGCTGACAACAGGTGCTGGCGCCGGGTGTGGCCGCTGG
AGATGACGTAGTTTTCGCGCTTAAATTTGAGAAAGGGCGCGAAACTAGTCCTTAAGAGTCAGCGCGCAGT
ATTTACTGAAGAGAGCCTCCGCGTCTTCCAGCGTGCGCCGAAGCTGATCTTCGCTTTTGTGATACAGGCA
GCTGCGGGTGAGGGATCGCAGAGACCTGTTTTTTATTTTCAGCTCTTGTTCTTGGCCCCTGCTCTGTTGA
AATATAGCATACAGAGTGGGAAAAATCCTGTTTCTAAGCTCGCGGGTCGATACGGGTTCGTTGGGCGCCA
GACGCAGCGCTCCTCCTCCTGCTGCTGCCGCCGCTGTGGATTTCTTGGGCTTTGTCAGAGTCTTGCTATC
CGGTCGCCTTTGCTTCTGTGTGGCCGCTGCTGTTGCTGCCGCTGCCGCCGGTGCAGTATGGGCTGTAGAG
ATGACGGTAGTAATGCAGGATGTTACGGGGGAAGGCCACGCCGTGATGGTAGAGAAGAAAGCGGCGGGCG
AAGGAGATGTTGCCCCCACAGTCTTGCAAGCAAGCAACTATGGCGTTCTTGTGCCCGCGCCATGAGCGGT
AGCCTTGGCGCTGTTGTTGCTCTTGGGCTAACGGCGGCGGCTGCTTGGACTTACCGGCCCTGGTTCCAGT
GGTGTCCCATCTACGGTTGGGTCGGCGAACGGGCAGTGCCGGCGGCGCCTGAGGAGCGGAGGTTGTAGCC
ATGCTGGAACCGGTTGCCGATTTCTGGGGCGCCGGCGAGGGGAATGCGACCGAGGGTGACGGTGTTTCGT
CTGACACCTCTTCGACCTCGGAAGCTTCCTCGTCTAGGCTCTCCCAGTCTTCCATCATGTCCTCCTCCTC
CTCGTCCAAAACCTCCTCTGCCTGACTGTCCCAGTATTCCTCCTCGTCCGTGGGTGGCGGCGGCAGCTGC
AGCTTCTTTTTGGGTGCCATCCTGGGAAGCAAGGGCCCGCGGCTGCTGCTGATAGGGCTGCGGCGGCGGG
GGGATTGGGTTGAGCTCCTCGCCGGACTGGGGGTCCAAGTAAACCCCCCGTCCCTTTCGTAGCAGAAACT
CTTGGCGGGCTTTGTTGATGGCTTGCAATTGGCCAAGAATGTGGCCCTGGGTAATGACGCAGGCGGTAAG
CTCCGCATTAGGCGGGCGGGATTGGTCTTCGTAGAACCTAATCTCGTGGGCGTGGTAGTCCTCAGGTACA
AATTTGCGAAGGTAAGCCGACGTCCACAGCCCCGGAGTGAGTTTCAACCCCGGAGCCGCGGACTTTTCGT
CAGGCGAGGGACCCTGCAGCTCAAAGGTACCGATAATTTGACTTTCGTTAAGCAGCTGCGAATTGCAAAC
CAGGGAGCGGTGCGGGGTGCATAGGTTGCAGCGACAGTGACACTCCAGTAGACCGTCACCGCTCACGTCT
TCCATTATGTCAGAGTGGTAGGCAAGGTAGTTGGCTAGCTGCAGAAGGTAGCAGTGGCCCCAAAGCGGCG
GAGGGCATTCGCGGTACTTAATGGGCACAAAGTCGCTAGGAAGTGCACAGCAGGTGGCGGGCAAGATTCC
TGAGCGCTCTAGGATAAAGTTCCTAAAGTTCTGCAACATGCTTTGACTGGTGAAGTCTGGCAGACCCTGT
TGCAGGGTTTTAAGCAGGCGTTCGGGGAAAATGATGTCCGCCAGGTGCGCGGCCACGGAGCGCTCGTTGA
AGGCCGTCCATAGGTCCTTCAAGTTTTGCTTTAGCAGTTTCTGCAGCTCCTTGAGGTTGCACTCCTCCAA
GCACTGCTGCCAAACGCCCATGGCCGTCTGCCAGGTGTAGCATAGAAATAAGTAAACGCAGTCGCGGACG
TAGTCGCGGCGCGCCTCGCCCTTGAGCGTGGAATGAAGCACGTTTTGCCCAAGGCGGTTTTCGTGCAAAA
TTCCAAGGTAGGAGACCAGGTTGCAGAGCTCCACGTTGGAGATCTTGCAGGCCTGGCGTACGTAGCCCTG
TCGAAAGGTGTAGTGCAATGTTTCCTCTAGCTTGCGCTGCATCTCCGGGTCAGCAAAGAACCGCTGCATG
CACTCAAGCTCCACGGTAACGAGCACTGCGGCCATCATTAGTTTGCGTCGCTCCTCCAAGTCGGCAGGCT
CGCGCGTTTGAAGCCAGCGCGCTAGCTGCTCGTCGCCAACTGCGGGTAGGCCCTCCTCTGTTTGTTCTTG
CAAATTTGCATCCCTCTCCAGGGGCTGCGCACGGCGCACGATCAGCTCACTCATGACTGTGCTCATGACC
TTGGGGGGTAGGTTAAGTGCCGGGTAGGCAAAGTGGGTGACCTCGATGCTGCGTTTTAGTACGGCTAGGC
GCGCGTTGTCACCCTCGAGTTCCACCAACACTCCAGAGTGACTTTCATTTTCGCTGTTTTCCTGTTGCAG
AGCGTTTGCCGCGCGCTTCTCGTCGCGTCCAAGACCCTCAAAGATTTTTGGCACTTCGTTGAGCGAGGCG
ATATCAGGTATGACAGCGCCCTGCCGCAAGGCCAGCTGCTTGTCCGCTCGGCTGCGGTTGGCACGGCAGG
ATAGGGGTATCTTGCAGTTTTGGAAAAAGATGTGATAGGTGGCAAGCACCTCTGGCACGGCAAATACGGG
GTAGAAGTTGAGGCGCGGGTTGGGCTCGCATGTGCCGTTTTCTTGGCGTTTGGGGGGTACGCGCGGTGAG
AATAGGTGGCGTTCGTAGGCAAGGCTGACATCCGCTATGGCGAGGGGCACATCGCTGCGCTCTTGCAACG
CGTCGCAGATAATGGCGCACTGGCGCTGCAGATGCTTCAACAGCACGTCGTCTCCCACATCTAGGTAGTC
GCCATGCCTTTCGTCCCCCCGCCCGACTTGTTCCTCGTTTGCCTCTGCGTTGTCCTGGTCTTGCTTTTTA
TCCTCTGTTGGTACTGAGCGGTCCTCGTCGTCTTCGCTTACAAAACCTGGGTCCTGCTCGATAATCACTT
CCTCCTCCTCAAGCGGGGGTGCCTCGACGGGGAAGGTGGTAGGCGCGTTGGCGGCATCGGTGGAGGCGGT
GGTGGCGAACTCAGAGGGGGCGGTTAGGCTGTCCTTCTTCTCGACTGACTCCATGATCTTTTTCTGCCTA
TAGGAGAAGGAAATGGCCAGTCGGGAAGAGGAGCAGCGCGAAACCACCCCCGAGCGCGGACGCGGTGCGG
CGCGACGTCCCCCAACCATGGAGGACGTGTCGTCCCCGTCCCCGTCGCCGCCGCCTCCCCGGGCGCCCCC
AAAAAAGCGGATGAGGCGGCGTATCGAGTCCGAGGACGAGGAAGACTCATCACAAGACGCGCTGGTGCCG
CGCACACCCAGCCCGCGGCCATCGACCTCGGCGGCGGATTTGGCCATTGCGCCCAAGAAGAAAAAGAAGC
GCCCTTCTCCCAAGCCCGAGCGCCCGCCATCACCAGAGGTAATCGTGGACAGCGAGGAAGAAAGAGAAGA
TGTGGCGCTACAAATGGTGGGTTTCAGCAACCCACCGGTGCTAATCAAGCATGGCAAAGGAGGTAAGCGC
ACAGTGCGGCGGCTGAATGAAGACGACCCAGTGGCGCGTGGTATGCGGACGCAAGAGGAAGAGGAAGAGC
CCAGCGAAGCGGAAAGTGAAATTACGGTGATGAACCCGCTGAGTGTGCCGATCGTGTCTGCGTGGGAGAA
GGGCATGGAGGCTGCGCGCGCGCTGATGGACAAGTACCACGTGGATAACGATCTAAAGGCGAACTTCAAA
CTACTGCCTGACCAAGTGGAAGCTCTGGCGGCCGTATGCAAGACCTGGCTGAACGAGGAGCACCGCGGGT
TGCAGCTGACCTTCACCAGCAACAAGACCTTTGTGACGATGATGGGGCGATTCCTGCAGGCGTACCTGCA
GTCGTTTGCAGAGGTGACCTACAAGCATCACGAGCCCACGGGCTGCGCGTTGTGGCTGCACCGCTGCGCT
GAGATCGAAGGCGAGCTTAAGTGTCTACACGGAAGCATTATGATAAATAAGGAGCACGTGATTGAAATGG
ATGTGACGAGCGAAAACGGGCAGCGCGCGCTGAAGGAGCAGTCTAGCAAGGCCAAGATCGTGAAGAACCG
GTGGGGCCGAAATGTGGTGCAGATCTCCAACACCGACGCAAGGTGCTGCGTGCACGACGCGGCCTGTCCG
GCCAATCAGTTTTCCGGCAAGTCTTGCGGCATGTTCTTCTCTGAAGGCGCAAAGGCTCAGGTGGCTTTTA
AGCAGATCAAGGCTTTTATGCAGGCGCTGTATCCTAACGCCCAGACCGGGCACGGTCACCTTTTGATGCC
ACTACGGTGCGAGTGCAACTCAAAGCCTGGGCACGCGCCCTTTTTGGGAAGGCAGCTACCAAAGTTGACT
CCGTTCGCCCTGAGCAACGCGGAGGACCTGGACGCGGATCTGATCTCCGACAAGAGCGTGCTGGCCAGCG
TGCACCACCCGGCGCTGATAGTGTTCCAGTGCTGCAACCCTGTGTATCGCAACTCGCGCGCGCAGGGCGG
AGGCCCCAACTGCGACTTCAAGATATCGGCGCCCGACCTGCTAAACGCGTTGGTGATGGTGCGCAGCCTG
TGGAGTGAAAACTTCACCGAGCTGCCGCGGATGGTTGTGCCTGAGTTTAAGTGGAGCACTAAACACCAGT
ATCGCAACGTGTCCCTGCCAGTGGCGCATAGCGATGCGCGGCAGAACCCCTTTGATTTTTAAACGGCGCA
GACGGCAAGGGTGGGGGTAAATAATCACCCGAGAGTGTACAAATAAAAGCATTTGCCTTTATTGAAAGTG
TCTCTAGTACATTATTTTTACATGTTTTTCAAGTGACAAAAAGAAGTGGCGCTCCTAATCTGCGCACTGT
GGCTGCGGAAGTAGGGCGAGTGGCGCTCCAGGAAGCTGTAGAGCTGTTCCTGGTTGCGACGCAGGGTGGG
CTGTACCTGGGGACTGTTGAGCATGGAGTTGGGTACCCCGGTAATAAGGTTCATGGTGGGGTTGTGATCC
ATGGGAGTTTGGGGCCAGTTGGCAAAGGCGTGGAGAAACATGCAGCAGAATAGTCCACAGGCGGCCGAGT
TGGGCCCCTGTACGCTTTGGGTGGACTTTTCCAGCGTTATACAGCGGTCGGGGGAAGAAGCAATGGCGCT
ACGGCGCAGGAGTGACTCGTACTCAAACTGGTAAACCTGCTTGAGTCGCTGGTCAGAAAAGCCAAAGGGC
TCAAAGAGGTAGCATGTTTTTGAGTGCGGGTTCCAGGCAAAGGCCATCCAGTGTACGCCCCCAGTCTCGC
GACCGGCCGTATTGACTATGGCGCAGGCGAGCTTGTGTGGAGAAACAAAGCCTGGAAAGCGCTTGTCATA
GGTGCCCAAAAAATATGGCCCACAACCAAGATCTTTGACAATGGCTTTCAGTTCCTGCTCACTGGAGCCC
ATGGCGGCAGCTGTTGTTGATGTTGCTTGCTTCTTTATGTTGTGGCGTTGCCGGCCGAGAAGGGCGTGCG
CAGGTACACGGTTTCGATGACGCCGCGGTGCGGCTGGTGCACACGGACCACGTCAAAGACTTCAAACAAA
ACATAAAGAAGGGTGGGCTCGTCCATGGGATCCACCTCAAAAGTCATGTCTAGCGCGTGGGCGGAGTTGG
CGTAGAGAAGGTTTTGGCCCAGGTCTGTGAGTGCGCCCATGGACATAAAGTTACTGGAGAATGGGATGCG
CCAAAGGGTGCGATCGCAAAGAAACTTTTTCTGGGTAATGCTGTCAACTGCGGTCTTGCCTATAAGCGGA
TAGGGGAAGTTAGCAGGGTAGGCCTGTCCTTCGCGCATGGTGGGGGCAAGGTAGCCAACAAATCCAGAGT
TGTTGTGTTGGTGTAGGATGCCCACCTGTTGGTAGTCCTTGTATTTAGTATCATCCACCACCTGACGGCT
CATGGGCTG
[453 nt withheld, positions 14150-14602]
GAGATAGTCGTTAAAGGACTGGTCGTTGGTGTCGTTTCTAAGCATGGCCTCAAGCGTGGAGGCGGTGTTG
TGGGCCATGGGGAAGAAGGTGGCGTAAAGGCAAATGCTATCAAACTTAATGCTGGCTCCGTCAACCCTTA
GGTCATTTCCTAGGGAGCTCTGCAGAACCATGTTAACATCCTTCCTGAAGTTCCACTCGTAGGTGTATGA
GCCCGGCAGGAGAAGGAGGTTTTTAATGGCAAAGAACTTCTGAGGCACCTGGATGTGGAAGGGCACATAG
CGACCATTGCCCAGCAACATTGAGCGGTAGCGCAGGCCAGCATTGCGGTGGTGGTTAAATGGGTTGACGT
TGTCCATATAGTCAAGGGACCAGCGTGCTCCAAGGTTAATGTAGCAGTCCACTAGCCCGGGAGCCACCAC
TCGCTTGTTCATGTAGTCGTAGGTGTTTGGGTTATCAGAAATTTTTACGTTGGAAGGACTGTACTTTAGC
TTGTCGGGCAAATACAGCGCTATGTTGGAGTACAGGAAATTTCTCCACAGGTTGGCATTTAGATTGATTT
CCATGGCAAAATTATTTCCAACTCTTATTTCATTTTTATCTGAAAATTCTGTAGCATCTTTTTCCCATCC
ATTTTCCTGACCTGTTTTAGGTTTTACCTTGGTAAGAGTCTCTGTATTAATCACACCTCCCAGTGGAAAG
CAGTAATTTGGAAGTTCATCTTCAGTTCCATGATTTTCAATAATTCTAACATCTGGATCATAGCTGTCAA
CAGCCTGATTCCACATAGAAAAGTACCTGGTTCTATCACCAATGGAATCAAGCAAAAGCTGGTATGAAAG
CTCTGTGTTTCTGTCTTGCAAATCTACAACAGCATTCAACTGCGATGCTTGGCCCGCCAGAACACCCATA
TTACCCGTGCTGTTGTAATACATTAGACCAATAAAATTGTCCCTAAAAGCAATGTAATTAGGCCTGTTGG
GCATAGATTGTTGGCCCATTAGTTCTCGTGAGTTACCTTCCTTAATAGTGGGCATGTAAGAAATATGAGT
GTCTGGGGTTTCTATATCTACATCTTCACTGTACAATACCACTTTAGGAGTCAAGTTATCACCATTGCCT
GCGGCTGCCTCAGTAGTTGAGAAAAATTGCATTTCCACTTGACTTTCTAGCTTTCCATTTTGTTGCTTTA
CAAGAATGCCTTGCCCTCCATTTTCATTTGTGGGTTTTGCATATGAACCGTAACATGGTTTCATTGGGGT
AGTCTTTTTTAGGACTCTCCCAGCTGCATGATTAATTTCTGTTTCGTACCACTGAGATTCTCCTATTTGA
GGTTCAGGTTGAAATGTTTTATCGGCATATTTAGGTGTTTGACCTTCGACACCTATTTGAATACCCTCCT
TTGTAATATTTATACCAGAATAAGGCGCCTGCCCAAATACGTGAGTTTTTTGCTGCTCAGCTTGCTCGTC
TACTTCGTCTTCGTTGTCATCGTCCTCTTCTTCTAGGTTTATTTCAAGAGCAGTAGCAGCTTCATCCCAT
TCGCAAGGATTTGGGGCACCCTTGGGAGCCAGGGCGTTGTAGGCAGTGCCAGAGTAGGGCTTAAAAGTAG
GGCCCCTGTCCAGCACGCCGCGGATGTCAAAGTACGTGGAAGCCATGTCCAGCACACGGTTATCACCCAC
AGCTAGGGTGAACCGCGCCTTGTACGAGTACGCAGTATCCTCACGGTCCACAGGGATGAACCGCAGCGTC
AAACGCTGGGACCGGTCTGTGGTCACGTCGTGCGTAGGCGCCACCGTGGGGTTTCTAAACTTGTTATTCA
GGCTGAAGTACGTCTCGGTGGCGCGGGCAAACTGCACCAGCCCGGGGCTCAGGTACTCCGAGGCGTCCTG
GCCCGAGATGTGCATGTAAGACCACTGCGGCATCATCGAAGGGGTAGCCATCTTGGAAAGCGGGCGCGCG
GCGGCTCAGCAGCTCCTCTGGCGGCGACATGGACGCATACATGACACACATACGACACGTTAGCTATCAG
AAGCATCGTCGGCGCTTCAGGGATTGCACCCCCAGACCCACGATGCTGTTCAGTGTGCTTTGCCAGTTGC
CACTGGCTACGGGCCGCAACGATCGCGGACCGCTGGCGGCGCGGCGCAGGGACGCGCGGCTAGGACGGGT
TACAACAACGGCGGTCGGGCCTGGCAGCACAGGTTTCTGCTGGGTGTCGGCGGGGGGAGGCAGGTCCAGC
GTTACGGGTGTGTGCTGGCCCAGCACTCCGGTAGCCATGGGCGCGATGGGACGGGTGGTGGGCAGGCCTT
GCTTTAGTGCCTCCTCGTACGAGGGAGGCTCGTCTATTTGCGTCACCAGAGTTTCTTCCCTGTCGGGGCG
CGGACGCTTTTCGCCACGCCCCTCTGGAGACACTGTCTCCACGGCCGGTGGAGGCTCCTCTACGGGAGGG
CGGGGATCAAGCTTACTGTTAATCTTATTTTGCACTGCCTGGTTGGCCAGGTCCACCACCCCGCTAATGC
CAGAGGCCAGGCCATCTACCACCTTTTGTTGGAAATTTTGCTCTTTCAACTTATCCCTCAGCATCTGGCC
TGTGCTGCTGTTCCAGGCCTTGCTGCCATAGTTCTTAACGGTGGAACCGAAATTTTTAATGCCGCTCCAC
AGCGAGCCCCAGCTGAAGGCGCCACCGCTCATATTGCTGGTGCCGATATCTTGCCAGTTTCCCATGAACG
GGCGCGAGCCGTGTCGCGGGGCCAGAGACGCAAAGTTGATGTCTTCCATTCTACAAAATAGTTACAGGAC
CAAGCGAGCGTGAGAGTCCAGACTTTTTATTTTGATTTTTCCACATGCAACTTGTTTTTAATCAGTGTCT
CTGCGCCTGCAAGGCCACGGATGCAATTCCGGGCACGGCGCCAATCGCCGCGGCGATCAGTGGAATAAGG
AGGGGCAGGATACCGCCGCGCATGCGACGGTGCGACGCGCGCCGCCGCCGGTGGTGCGCACGACGCATGC
CGCCCGTCAGGCCGTGGCCGGCCATGCCCCTCCTACGGTGCATTCTTCCTCGGAATCCCGGCACCGGGAA
ACGGAGGCGGCAGGTGAGGGCCATATCTGCAAGAACCACAAAGACCGGCTTTTAAACGATGCTGGGGTGG
TAGCGCGCTGTTGGCAGCACCAGGGTCCTGCCTCCTTCGCGAGCCACCCTGCGCACGGAAATCGGGGCCA
GCACGGGCTGGCGACGGCGACGGCGGCGGCGGGTTCCAGTGGTGGTTCGGCGTCGGGTAGTTGCTCGTCT
TCTGGGGCGGTAGGTGTAGCCACGATAGCCGGGGGTAGGCGCAATGGAAGGATGTAGGGCATATTCGGGC
AGTAGCGCGCTGGCGGCGCCGTACTTCCTCGAACGGCGCGGGCGCCGGGGGGCTGAAACGCGAAACATCC
ACGGGTCCGTTTGCACCTCCGTAGAGGTCTTGGACGCGGCCGCAGCGACCGCCTGCACCGCGGCATCCGC
CACCGCTGAGGCAACCGGGGACGTTTGTGTCTCCATGCCCTCTGTGGCGGTGGCAATACTGGTGCTACTG
GTAGTGGGTATCTGAACGTCCACGGTCTGCACGCCCAGTCCCGGCGCCACCTGCTTGATTGGCCGCACGC
GGACCTCGGGCTCCAGCCCAGGTTCCACGGTCATTTTTTCCAAGACATCTTCCAGTCGCTGGCGCTTGGG
TACCATCAGCTGCACGGTGGGTGCCAAGTCACCAGACTCGCGCTTTAGGCCGCGCTTTTCTTCGGACGGT
GCAAGCGCGGGCAGCACCTGCTGCAGTGTTACGGGCTTTAGGCTAGGTGTTGGGTTGCCCTCGTCCAGCG
GCAACGCCAGCATGTCCTTATGCCGCTTTCCGTAGGCAAACTCCCCGAGGCGCTCGTTGGCCTGCTCAAG
CAGGTCCTCGTCGCCGTACACCTCATCATACACGCGCTTGTAGGTGCGGGTGGAGCGCTCACCGGGCGTA
AAGACTACGGTGGTGCCGGGTCGCAAAACACGTTTTACGCGTCGACCTTTCCACTGTACCCGTCGCCTGG
GCGCGGTAGCGTGCAGCAGTTCCACCTCGTCGTCAAGTTCATCATCATCATCTTTCTTTTTCTTTTTGAC
CCGCTTTAGCTTTCGGGGCTTGTAATCCTGCTCTTCCTTCTTCGGGGGGCCATAGATCTCCGGCGCGATG
ACCTGGAGCATCTCTTCTTTGATTTTGCGCTTGGACATAGCTTCGTTGCGCGCCGCCGCCGCTGGATACA
TACAACAGTACGAGTCTAAGTAGTTTTTTCTTGCAATCTAGTTGCGCGGGGGGCGGGTGCGCACGGGCAC
GCGCAGGCCGCTAACCGAGTCGCGCACCCAATACACGTTGCCCCTGCGACCCTGAGTCATAGCACTAATG
GCCGCGGCTGCTGCGGCGGCCGCTCGTCGCCTGGACCTGGGGGGCACAGTGACAATACCCGCGGCCAGCC
TTCGAGCGGCCCGCATGGCCGCCCGTCGGCCGGTGCGACGTGCGCGGTTAAGCAGGGCCGCCGCCGCGCG
TTGGGCGGCAGTGCCGGGTCGGCGGCGGTGGCGACGTGCTACGCGCCTCCGCCGTCTCTTCATTTTAGCA
TAGCGCCGGGCTCCGCGCACCACGGTCTGAATGGCCGCGTCCACTGTGGACACTGGTGGCGGCGTGGGCG
TGTAGTTGCGCGCCTCCTCCACCACCGCGTCGATGGCGTCATCGACGGTGGTGCGCCCAGTGCGGCCGCG
TTTGTGCGCGCCCCAGGGCGCGCGGTAGTGCCCGCGCACGCGCACTGGGTGTTGGTCGGAGCGCTTCTTG
GCCCCGCCAAACATCTTGCTTGGGAAGCGCAGGCCCCAGCCTGTGTTATTGCTGGGCGATATAAGGATGG
ACATGCTTGCTCAAAAAGTGCGGCTCGATAGGACGCGCGGCGAGACTATGCCCAGGGCCTTGTAAACGTA
GGGGCAGGTGCGGCGTCTGGCGTCAGTAATGGTCACTCGCTGGACTCCTCCGATGCTGTTGCGCAGCGGT
AGCGTCCCGTGATCTGTGAGAGCAGGAACGTTTTCACTGACGGTGGTGATGGTGGGGGCTGGCGGGCGCG
CCAAAATCTGGTTCTCGGGAAAGCGATTGAACACGTGGGTCAGAGAGGTAAACTGGCGGATGAGTTGGGA
GTAGACGGCCTGGTCGTTGTAGAAGCTCTTGGAGTGCACGGGCAACAGCTCGGCGCCCACCACCGGAAAG
TTGCTGATCTGGCGCGTGGAGCGGAAGGTCACGGGGTCTTGCATCATGTCTGGCAACGACCAGTAGACCT
GCTCCGAGCCGCAGGTTACGTCAGGAGTGCAAAGCAGGGTCCATGAGCGGATTCCGGTCTGAGGGTCGCC
GTAGTTGTATGCAAGGTACCAGCTGCGGTACTGGGTGAAGGTGCTGTCATTGCTTATTAGGTTGTAACTG
CGTTTCTTGCTGTCCTCTGTCAGGGGTTTGATCACCGGTTTCTTCTGAGGCTTCTCGACCTCGGGTTGCG
CAGCGGGGGCGGCAGCTTCGGCCGCTGCTTCGGCCTCAGCGCGCTTCTCCTCAGCCCGTGTGGCAAAGGT
GTCGCCGCGAATGGCATGATCGTTCATGTCCTCCACCGGCTGCATTGCCGCGGCTGCCGCGTTGGAGTTC
TCTTCCGCGCCGCTGCCACTGCTGTTGCTGCCGCCTGCGCCACCCCCGCCCTGTTCGGTGTCATCTTTCA
AGCTCGCCTGGTAGGCGTCCACATCCAACAGTGCGGGAATGTTACCACCCTCCAGATCATCGTAGGTGAT
CCTAAAGCCCTCCTGGAAGGGTTGCCGCTTGCGGATGCCCAACAAGTTGCTCAGGCGGCTGTGGGTGAAG
TCCACCCCGCATCCTGGCAGCAAAATGATGTCTGGATGGAAGGCTTCGTTTGTATATACCCCAGGCATGA
CAAGACCAGTGACGGGGTCAAACCCCAGTCTGAAGTTGCGGGTGTCAAACTTTACCCCGATGTCGCTTTC
CAGAACCCCGTTCTGTCTGCCCACTTTCAAGTAGTGCTCCACGATCGCGTTGTTCATAAGGTCTATGGTC
ATGGTCTCGGAGTAGTTGCCCTCGGGCAGCGTGAACTCCACCCACTCGTATTTCAGCTCCACCTGATTGT
CCTTAGTAGGCAAGCGCGACACCATCACCCGCGCCTTAAACTTATTGGTAAACATGAACTCGTTCACATT
TGGCATGTTGGTATGCAGGATGGTTTTCAGGTCGCCGCCCCAGTGCGACCGGTCGTCAAGATTGATGGTC
TGTGTGCTTGCCTCCCCCGGGCTGTAGTCATTGTTTTGAATGACCGTGGTCAGAAAGTTGCTGTGGTCGT
TCTGGTAGTTCAGGGATGCCACATCCGTTGACTTGTTGTCCACCAGGTACACACGGGTGGTGTCGAATAG
GGGTGCCAACTCAGAGTAACGGATGCTGTTTCTCCCCCCGGTAGGCCGCAGGTACCGCGGAGGCACAAAC
GGCGGGTCCAGGGGAGCATCGAAGGGAGAACCCAGCGCCGCCGCCACTGGCGCCGCGCTCACCACACTCT
CGTAGGAGGGAGGAGGACCTTCCTCATACATCGCCGCGCGCCGCATACTAAGGGGAATACAAGAAAACCA
ACGCTCGGTGCCATGGCCTTGGTGAGTTTTTTATTTTGCATCATGCTTTTTTTTTTTTTAAAACATTCTC
CCCAGCCTGGGGCGAAGGTGCGCAAACGGGTTGCCACTCCCTCCCAAATCCAGGACGCTGCTGTCGTCTG
CCGAGTCATCGTCCTCCCACACCAGACCCCGCTGACGGTCGTGCCTTTGACGACGGGTGGGCGGGCGCGG
GCCTGGCACGTCCCTGTGCTCCTGCGCGTACGTCTTCCATCTACTCATCTTGTCCACTAGGCTCTCTATC
CCGTTGTTGGGAAATGCCGGAGGCAGGTTTTTTTCGCGCTGCGGCTGCAGCAGCGAGTTGTTTAGGTACT
CCTCCTCGCCCAGCAGGCGCGGGCGGGTGGTGCGAGTGCTGGTAAGAGACCCTATCAAGCTTGGAAATGG
GCTACTAGCATCTGACCGCGGGGCCGCAGCGCCTAGATCGGACAAGCTGCTTGGCCTGCGGAAGCTTTCC
TTTCGCAGCGCCGCCTCTGCCTGCTCGCGCTGTTGCAACTCTAGCAGGGTCTGCGGTTGCGGGGAAAACA
CGCTGTCGTCTATGTCGTCCCAGAGGAATCCATCGTTACCCTCGGGCACCTCGAATCCCCCGGTGTAGAA
ACCAGGGGGCGGTAGCCAGTGCGGGTTCAAGATGGCATTGGTGAAATACTCGGGGTTCACGGCGGCCGCG
CGATGCAAGTAGTCCATTAGGCGGTTGATAAACGGCCGGTTTGAGGCATACATGCCCGGTTCCATGTTGC
GCGCGGTCATGTCCAGCGCCACGCTGGGCGTTACCCCGTCGCGCATCAGGTTAAGGCTCACGCTCTGCTG
CACGTAGCGCAAAATGCGCTCCTCCTCGCTGTTTAAACTGTGCAACGAGGGGATCTTCTGCCGCCGGTTG
GTCAGCAGGTAGTTTAGGGTTGCCTCCAGGCTGCCCGTGTCCTCCTGCCCCAGCGCGCGGCTGACACTTG
TAATCTCCTGGAAAGTATGCTCGTCCACATGCGCCTGACCTATGGCCTCGCGGTACAGTGTCAGCAAGTG
ACCTAGGTATGTGTCCCGGGACACGCTGCCACTGTCCGTGAAGGGCGCTATTAGCAGCAGCAACAGGCGC
GAGTTGGGCGTCAGCAAGCTAGACACGGTCGCGCGGTCGCCTGTGGGAGCCCGCACCCCCCACAGCCCCT
GCAAGTTTTTGAAAGCCTGGCTCAGGTTTACGGTCTGCAGGCCTTGTCTACTGGTCTGGAAAAAATAGTC
TGGCCCAGACTGGTACACCTCACTTTGCGGTGTCTCAGTCACCATTAGCCGCAGTGCGCTCACAAAGTTG
GTGTAGTCCTCCTGTCCCCGCGGCACGTTGGCGGGCTGTGTACTCAGGAAGGCGTTTAGTGCAACCATGG
AGCCCAGGTTGCCCTGCTGCTGCGCGCGCTCACGCTGCGCCACGGCCTCGCGCACATCCCCCACCAGCCG
GTCCAGGTTGGTCTGCACGTTGCCGCTGTTGTAACGAGCCACGCGCTGAAGCAGCGCGTCGTAGACCAGG
CCGGCCTCGTCGGGCCGGATGGCCCTGTTTTCGGCCAGCGCGTTTACGATCGCCAGCACCTTCTCGTGCG
TGGGGTTTGCGCGCGCCGGGACCACCGCTTCCAGAATTGCGGAGAGCCGGTTGGCCTGCGGCTGCTGCCG
GAACGCGTCAGGATTGCGCGCAGTCAGCGACATGATGCGGTCCATGACCTGGCGCCAGTCGTCCGTGGAG
TTAAGGCCGGACGGCTGGCTCTGCAGCGCCGCCCGCACCGCCGGGTCCGTTGCGTCTTGCATCATCTGAT
CAGAAACATCACCGCTTAGTACTCGCCGTCCTCTGGCTCGTACTCATCGTCCTCGTCATATTCCTCCACG
CCGCCGACGTTGCCAGCGCGCGCGGGTGCCACCGCCAGCCCAGGTCCGGCCCCAGCTGCCTCCAGGGCGC
GTCGGCTTGGGGCCCAGCGCAGGTCAGCGCCCGCGTCAAAGTAGGACTCGGCCTCTCTATCGCCGCTGCC
CGTGCCAGCCAGGGCCCTTTGCAGGCTGTGCATCAGCTCGCGGTCGCTGAGCTCGCGCCGCCGGCTCACG
CTCACGGCCTTGTGGATGCGCTCGTTGCGATAAACGCCCAGGTCGTCGCTCAAGGTAAGCACCTTCAGCG
CCATGCGCATGTAGAACCCCTCGATCTTTACCTCCTTGTCTATGGGAACGTAAGGGGTATGGTATATCTT
GCGGGCGTAAAACTTGCCCAGGCTAAGCATGGAATAGTTGATGGCGGCCACCTTGTCAGCCAGGCTCAAG
CTGCGCTCCTGCACCACTATGCTCTGCAGGATGTTTATCAAATCGAGCAGCCAGCGGCCCTCGGGCTCTA
CTATGTTTAGCAGCGCATCCCTGAATGCCTCGTTGTCCCTGCTGTGCTGCACTATAAGGAACAGCTGCGC
CATGAGCGGCTTGCTATTTGGGTTTTGCTCCAGCGCGCTTACAAAGTCCCACAGATGCATCAGTCCTATA
GCCACCTCCTCGCGCGCCACAAGCGTACGCACGTGGTTGTTAAAGCTTTTTTGAAAGTTAATCTCCTGGT
TCACCGTCTGCTCGTATGCGGTTACCAGGTCGGCGGCCGCCACGTGTGCGCGCGCGGGACTAATCCCGGT
TCGCGCGTCGGGCTCAAAGTCCTCCTCGCGCAGCAACCGCTCGCGATTCAGGCCATGCCGCAGCTCGCGC
CCTGCGTGGAACTTTCGATCCCGCATCTCCTCGGGCTCCTCTCCCTCGCGGTCGCGAAACAGGTTCTGCC
GCGGCACGTACGCCTCACGCGTATCACGCTTCAGCTGCACCCTTGGGTGCCGCTCAGGAGAGGGCGCTCC
TAGCCGCGCCAGGCCCTCGCCCTCCTCCAAGTCCAGGTAGTGCCGGGCCCGGCGCCGCGGGGGTTCGTAA
TCACCATCTGCTGCCGCGTCAACCGCGGATGTCGCCCCTCCTGACGCGGTAGGAGGAGGGGAGGGTGCCC
TGCATGTCTGCCGCTGCTCTTGCTCTTGCCGCTGCTGAGGAGGGGGGCGCATCTGCCGCAGCACCGGATG
CATCTGGGAAAAGCAAAAAAGGGGCTCGTCCCTGTTTCCGGAGGAATTTGCAAGCGGGGTCTTGCATGAC
GGGGAGGCAAACCCCCGTTCGCCGCAGTCCGGCCGGTCCGAGACTCGAACCGGGGGTCCCGCGACTCAAC
CCTTGGAAAATAACCCTCCGGCTACAGGGAGCGAGCCACTTAATGCTTTCGCTTTCCAGCCTAACCGCTT
ACGCTGCGCGCGGCCAGTGGCCAAAAAAGCTAGCGCAGCAGCCGCCGCGCCTGGAAGGAAGCCAAAAGGA
GCACTCCCCCGTTGTCTGACGTCGCACACCTGGGTTCGACACGCGGGCGGTAACCGCATGGATCACGGCG
GACGGCCGGATACGGGGCTCGAACCCCGGTCGTCCGCCATGATACCCTTGCGAATTTATCCACCAGACCA
CGGAAGAGTGCCCGCTTACAGGCTCTCCTTTTGCACGGTCTAGAGCGTCAACGATTGCGCGCGCCTGACC
GGCCAGAGCGTCCCGACCATGGAGCACTTTTTGCCGCTGCGCAACATCTGGAACCGCGTCCGCGACTTTC
CGCGCGCCTCCACCACCGCCGCCGGCATCACCTGGATGTCCAGGTACATCTACGGATATCATCGCCTTAT
GTTGGAAGATCTCGCCCCCGGAGCCCCGGCCACCCTACGCTGGCCCCTCTACCGCCAGCCGCCGCCGCAC
TTTTTGGTGGGATACCAGTACCTGGTGCGGACTTGCAACGACTACGTATTTGACTCGAGGGCTTACTCGC
GTCTCAGGTACACCGAGCTCTCGCAGCCGGGTCACCAGACCGTTAACTGGTCCGTTATGGCCAACTGCAC
TTACACCATCAACACGGGCGCATACCACCGCTTTGTGGACATGGATGACTTCCAGTCTACCCTCACGCAG
GTGCAGCAGGCCATATTAGCCGAGCGCGTTGTCGCCGACCTAGCCCTGCTTCAGCCGATGAGGGGCTTCG
GGGTCACACGCATGGGAGGAAGAGGGCGCCACCTACGGCCAAACTCCGCCGCCGCCGCAGCGATAGATGC
AAGAGATGCAGGACAAGAGGAAGGAGAAGAAGAAGTGCCGGTAGAAAGGCTCATGCAAGACTACTACAAA
GACCTGCGCCGATGTCAAAACGAAGCCTGGGGCATGGCCGACCGCCTGCGCATTCAGCAGGCCGGACCCA
AGGACATGGTGCTTCTGTCGACCATCCGCCGTCTCAAGACCGCCTACTTTAATTACATCATCAGCAGCAC
CTCCGCCAGAAACAACCCCGACCGCCGCCCGCTGCCGCCCGCCACGGTGCTCAGCCTACCTTGCGACTGT
GACTGGTTAGACGCCTTTCTCGAGAGGTTTTCCGAACCGGTCGATGCGGACTCGCTCAGGTCCCTCGGCG
GCGGAGTACCTACACAACAATTGTTGAGATGCATCGTTAGCGCCGTATCCCTGCCGCATGGCAGCCCCCC
GCCAACCCATAACCGGGACATGACGGGCGGCGTCTTCCAACTGCGCCCCCGCGAGAACGGCCGCGCCGTC
ACCGAGACCATGCGCCGTCGCCGCGGGGAGATGATCGAGCGCTTTGTCGACCGCCTCCCGGTGCGCCGTC
GTCGCCGCCGTGTCCCCCCTCCCCCACCGCCGCCAGAAGAAGAAGAAGGGGAGGCCCTTATGGAAGAGGA
GATTGAAGAAGAAGAAGAGGCCCCTGTAGCCTTTGAGCGCGAGGTGCGCGACACTGTCGCCGAGCTCATC
CGTCTTCTGGAGGAGGAGTTAACCGTGTCGGCGCGCAACTCCCAGTTTTTCAACTTCGCCGTGGACTTCT
ACGAGGCCATGGAGCGCCTTGAGGCCTTGGGGGATATCAACGAATCCACGTTGCGACGCTGGGTTATGTA
CTTCTTCGTGGCAGAACACACCGCCACCACCCTCAACTACCTCTTTCAGCGCCTGCGAAACTACGCCGTC
TTCGCCCGGCACGTGGAGCTCAATCTCGCGCAGGTGGTCATGCGCGCCCGCGATGCCGAAGGGGGCGTGG
TCTACAGCCGCGTCTGGAACGAGGGAGGCCTCAACGCCTTCTCGCAGCTCATGGCCCGCATTTCCAACGA
CCTCGCCGCCACCGTGGAGCGAGCCGGACGCGGAGATCTCCAGGAGGAAGAGATCGAGCAGTTCATGGCC
GAGATCGCCTATCAAGACAACTCAGGAGACGTGCAGGAGATTTTGCGCCAGGCCGCCGTCAACGACACCG
AAATTGATTCTGTCGAACTCTCTTTCAGGTTCAAGCTCACCGGGCCCGTCGTCTTCACGCAGAGGCGCCA
GATTCAGGAGATCAACCGCCGCGTCGTCGCGTTCGCCAGCAACCTACGCGCGCAGCACCAGCTCCTGCCC
GCGCGCGGCGCCGACGTGCCCCTGCCCCCTCTCCCGGCGGGTCCGGAGCCCCCCCTACCTCCGGGGGCTC
GCCCGCGTCACCGCTTTTAGATGCATCATCCAAGGACACCCCCGCGGCCCACCGCCCGCCGCGCGGTACC
GTAGTCGCGCCGCGGGGATGCGGCCTCTTGCAAGCCATCGACGCCGCCACCAACCAGCCCCTGGAAATTA
GGTATCACCTGGATCTAGCCCGCGCCCTGACCCGTCTATGCGAGGTAAACCTGCAGGAGCTCCCGCCTGA
CCTGACGCCGCGGGAGCTCCAGACCATGGACAGCTCCCATCTGCGCGATGTTGTCATCAAGCTCCGACCG
CCGCGCGCGGACATCTGGACTTTGGGCTCGCGCGGCGTGGTGGTCCGATCCACCGTAACTCCCCTCGAGC
AGCCAGACGGTCAAGGACAAGCAGCCGAAGTAGAAGACCACCAGCCAAACCCGCCAGGCGAGGGGCTCAA
ATTCCCACTCTGCTTCCTTGTGCGCGGTCGTCAGGTCAACCTCGTGCAGGATGTACAGCCCGTGCACCGC
TGCCAGTACTGCGCACGTTTTTACAAAAGCCAGCACGAGTGTTCGGCCCGTCGCAGGGACTTCTACTTTC
ACCACATCAATAGCCACTCCTCCAATTGGTGGCGGGAGATCCAGTTCTTCCCGATCGGCTCGCATCCTCG
CACCGAGCGTCTCTTTGTCACCTACGATGTAGAGACCTATACTTGGATGGGGGCCTTTGGGAAGCAGCTC
GTGCCCTTCATGCTGGTCATGAAGTTCGGCGGAGATGAGCCTCTAGTGACTGCCGCGCGAGACCTAGCCG
CGAACCTTGGATGGGACCGCTGGGAACAAGACCCGCTTACCTTCTACTGCATCACCCCAGAAAAAATGGC
CATAGGTCGCCAGTTTAGGACCTTTCGCGACCACCTGCAAATGCTAATGGCCCGTGACCTGTGGAGCTCA
TTCGTCGCTTCCAACCCTCATCTTGCAGACTGGGCCCTTTCAGAGCACGGGCTCAGCTCCCCTGAAGAGC
TCACCTACGAGGAACTTAAAAAATTGCCTTCCATCAAGGGCATCCCGCGCTTCTTGGAACTTTACATTGT
GGGCCACAACATCAACGGCTTTGACGAGATCGTGCTCGCCGCCCAGGTAATTAACAACCGTTCCGAGGTG
CCGGGACCCTTCCGCATCACACGCAACTTTATGCCTCGCGCGGGAAAGATACTCTTCAACGATGTCACCT
TCGCCCTGCCAAATCCGCGTTCCAAAAAGCGCACGGACTTTTTGCTCTGGGAGCAGGGCGGATGCGACGA
CACTGACTTCAAATACCAGTACCTCAAAGTCATGGTCAGGGACACCTTTGCGCTCACCCACACCTCGCTC
CGGAAGGCCGCGCAGGCATACGCGCTACCCGTAGAAAAGGGATGCTGCGCCTACCAGGCCGTCAACCAGT
TCTACATGCTAGGCTCTTACCGTTCGGAGGCCGACGGGTTTCCGATCCAAGAGTACTGGAAAGACCGCGA
AGAGTTTGTCCTCAACCGCGAGCTGTGGAAAAAAAAGGGACAGGATAAGTATGACATCATCAAGGAAACC
CTGGACTACTGCGCCCTAGACGTGCAGGTCACCGCCGAGCTGGTCAACAAGCTGCGCGACTCCTACGCCT
CCTTCGTGCGTGACGCGGTAGGTCTCACAGACGCCAGCTTCAACGTCTTCCAGCGTCCAACCATATCATC
CAACTCACATGCCATCTTCAGGCAGATAGTCTTCCGAGCAGAGCAGCCCGCCCGTAGCAACCTCGGTCCC
GACCTCCTCGCTCCCTCGCACGAACTATACGATTACGTGCGCGCCAGCATCCGCGGTGGAAGATGCTACC
CTACATATCTTGGAATACTCAGAGAGCCCCTCTACGTTTACGACATTTGCGGCATGTACGCCTCCGCGCT
CACCCACCCCATGCCATGGGGTCCCCCACTCAACCCATACGAGCGCGCGCTTGCCGCCCGCGCATGGCAG
CAGGCGCTAGACTTGCAAGGATGCAAGATAGACTACTTCGACGCGCGCCTGCTGCCCGGGGTCTTTACCG
TGGACGCAGACCCCCCGGACGAGACGCAGCTAGACCCCCTACCGCCATTCTGCTCGCGCAAGGGCGGCCG
CCTCTGCTGGACCAACGAGCGCCTACGCGGAGAGGTAGCCACCAGCGTTGACCTTGTCACCCTGCACAAC
CGCGGTTGGCGCGTGCACCTGGTGCCCGACGAGCGCACCACCGTCTTTCCCGAATGGCGGTGCGTTGCGC
GCGAATACGTGCAGCTAAACATCGCGGCCAAGGAGCGCGCCGATCGCGACAAAAACCAAACCCTGCGCTC
CATCGCCAAGTTGCTGTCCAACGCCCTCTACGGGTCGTTTGCCACCAAGCTTGACAACAAAAAGATTGTC
TTTTCTGACCAGATGGATGCGGCCACCCTCAAAGGCATCACCGCGGGCCAGGTGAATATCAAATCCTCCT
CGTTTTTGGAAACTGACAATCTTAGCGCAGAAGTCATGCCCGCTTTTCAGAGGGAGTACTCACCCCAACA
GCTGGCCCTCGCAGACAGCGATGCGGAAGAGAGTGAGGACGAACGCGCCCCCACCCCCTTTTATAGCCCC
CCTTCAGGAACACCCGGTCACGTGGCCTACACCTACAAACCAATCACCTTCCTTGATGCCGAAGAGGGCG
ACATGTGTCTTCACACCCTGGAGCGAGTGGACCCCCTAGTGGACAACGACCGCTACCCCTCCCACTTAGC
CTCCTTCGTGCTGGCCTGGACGCGAGCCTTTGTCTCAGAGTGGTCCGAGTTTCTATACGAGGAGGACCGC
GGAACACCGCTCGAGGACAGGCCTCTCAAGTCTGTATACGGGGACACGGACAGCCTTTTCGTCACCGAGC
GTGGACACCGGCTCATGGAAACCAGAGGTAAGAAACGCATCAAAAAGCATGGGGGAAACCTGGTTTTTGA
CCCCGAACGGCCAGAGCTCACCTGGCTCGTGGAATGCGAGACCGTCTGCGGGGCCTGCGGCGCGGATGCC
TACTCCCCGGAATCGGTATTTCTCGCGCCCAAGCTCTACGCCCTCAAAAGTCTGCACTGCCCCTCGTGCG
GCGCCTCCTCCAAGGGCAAGCTGCGCGCCAAGGGCCACGCCGCGGAGGGGCTGGACTATGACACCATGGT
CAAATGCTACCTGGCCGACGCGCAGGGCGAAGACCGGCAGCGCTTCAGCACCAGCAGGACCAGCCTCAAG
CGCACCCTGGCCAGCGCGCAGCCCGGAGCGCACCCCTTCACCGTGACCCAGACTACGCTGACGAGGACCC
TGCGCCCGTGGAAAGACATGACCCTGGCCCGTCTGGACGAGCACCGACTACTGCCGTACAGCGAAAGCCG
CCCCAACCCGCGAAACGAGGAGATATGCTGGATCGAGATGCCGTAGAGCAGGTGACCGAGCTGTGGGACC
GCCTGGAACTGCTTGGTCAAACGCTCAAAAGCATGCCTACGGCGGACGGTCTCAAACCGTTGAAAAACTT
TGCTTCCTTGCAAGAACTGCTATCGCTGGGCGGCGAGCGCCTTCTGGCGGATTTGGTCAGGGAAAACATG
CGAGTCAGGGACATGCTTAACGAAGTGGCCCCCCTGCTCAGGGATGACGGCAGCTGCAGCTCTCTTAACT
ACCAGTTGCAGCCGGTAATAGGTGTGATTTACGGGCCCACCGGCTGCGGTAAGTCGCAGCTGCTCAGGAA
CCTGCTTTCTTCCCAGCTGATCTCCCCTACCCCGGAAACCGTTTTCTTCATCGCCCCGCAGGTAGACATG
ATCCCCCCATCTGAACTCAAAGCGTGGGAAATGCAAATCTGTGAGGGTAACTACGCCCCTGGGCCGGATG
GAACCATTATACCGCAGTCTGGCACCCTCCGCCCGCGCTTTGTAAAAATGGCCTATGACGATCTCATCCT
GGAACACAACTATGACGTTAGTGATCCCAGAAATATCTTCGCCCAGGCCGCCGCCCGTGGGCCCATTGCC
ATCATTATGGACGAATGCATGGAAAATCTTGGAGGTCACAAGGGCGTCTCCAAGTTCTTCCACGCATTTC
CTTCTAAGCTACATGACAAATTTCCCAAGTGCACCGGATACACTGTGCTGGTGGTTCTGCACAACATGAA
TCCCCGGAGGGATATGGCTGGGAACATAGCCAACCTAAAAATACAGTCCAAGATGCATCTCATATCCCCA
CGTATGCACCCATCCCAGCTTAACCGCTTTGTAAACACTTACACCAAGGGCCTGCCCCTGGCAATCAGCT
TGCTACTGAAAGACATTTTTAGGCACCACGCCCAGCGCTCCTGCTACGACTGGATCATCTACAACACCAC
CCCGCAGCATGAAGCTCTGCAGTGGTGCTACCTCCACCCCAGAGACGGGCTTATGCCCATGTATCTGAAC
ATCCAGAGTCACCTTTACCACGTCCTGGAAAAAATACACAGGACCCTCAACGACCGAGACCGCTGGTCCC
GGGCCTACCGCGCGCGCAAAACCCCTAAATAAAGACAGCAAGACACTTGCTTGATCCAAATCCAAACAGA
GTCTGGTTTTTTATTTATGTTTTAAACCGCATTGGGAGGGGAGGAAGCCTTCAGGGCAGAAACCTGCTGG
CGCAGATCCAACAGCTGCTGAGAAACGACATTAAGTTCCCGGGTCAAAGAATCCAATTGTGCCAAAAGAG
CCGTCAACTTGTCATCGCGGGCGGATGAACGGGAAGCTGCACTGCTTGCAAGCGGGCTCAGGAAAGCAAA
GTCAGTCACAATCCCGCGGGCGGTGGCTGCAGCGGCTGAAGCGGCGGCGGAGGCTGCAGTCTCCAACGGC
GTTCCAGACACGGTCTCGTAGGTCAAGGTAGTAGAGTTTGCGGGCAGGACGGGGCGACCATCAATGCTGG
AGCCCATCACATTCTGACGCACCCCGGCCCATGGGGGCATGCGCGTTGTCAAATATGAGCTCACAATGCT
TCCATCAAACGAGTTGGTGCTCATGGCGGCGGCGGCTGCTGCAAAACAGATACAAAACTACATAAGACCC
CCACCTTATATATTCTTTCCCACCCTTAAGCCACGCCCACACATTTCAGTGATCTGTCGAATCGATCACC
ACTTTGTACAAGAAAGCTGAACGAGAAACGTAAAATGATATAAATATCAATATATTAAATTAGATTTTGC
ATAAAAAACAGACTACATAATACTGTAAAACACAACATATCCAGTCACTATGAATCAACTACTTAGATGG
TATTAGTGACCTGTAGTCGACTAAGTTGGCAGCATCACCCGACGCACTTTGCGCCGAATAAATACCTGTG
ACGGAAGATCACTTCGCAGAATAAATAAATCCTGGTGTCCCTGTTGATACCGGGAAGCCCTGGGCCAACT
TTTGGCGAAAATGAGACGTTGATCGGCACGTAAGAGGTTCCAACTTTCACCATAATGAAATAAGATCACT
ACCGGGCGTATTTTTTGAGTTATCGAGATTTTCAGGAGCTAAGGAAGCTAAAATGGAGAAAAAAATCACT
GGATATACCACCGTTGATATATCCCAATGGCATCGTAAAGAACATTTTGAGGCATTTCAGTCAGTTGCTC
AATGTACCTATAACCAGACCGTTCAGCTGGATATTACGGCCTTTTTAAAGACCGTAAAGAAAAATAAGCA
CAAGTTTTATCCGGCCTTTATTCACATTCTTGCCCGCCTGATGAATGCTCATCCGGAATTCCGTATGGCA
ATGAAAGACGGTGAGCTGGTGATATGGGATAGTGTTCACCCTTGTTACACCGTTTTCCATGAGCAAACTG
AAACGTTTTCATCGCTCTGGAGTGAATACCACGACGATTTCCGGCAGTTTCTACACATATATTCGCAAGA
TGTGGCGTGTTACGGTGAAAACCTGGCCTATTTCCCTAAAGGGTTTATTGAGAATATGTTTTTCGTCTCA
GCCAATCCCTGGGTGAGTTTCACCAGTTTTGATTTAAACGTGGCCAATATGGACAACTTCTTCGCCCCCG
TTTTCACCATGGGCAAATATTATACGCAAGGCGACAAGGTGCTGATGCCGCTGGCGATTCAGGTTCATCA
TGCCGTTTGTGATGGCTTCCATGTCGGCAGAATGCTTAATGAATTACAACAGTACTGCGATGAGTGGCAG
GGGGGGCGTAAACGCCGCGTGGATCCGGCTTACTAAAAGCCAGATAACAGTATGCGTATTTGCGCGCTGA
TTTTTGCGGTATAAGAATATATACTGATATGTATACCCGAAGTATGTCAAAAAGAGGTATGCTATGAAGC
AGCGTATTACAGTGACAGTTGACAGCGACAGCTATCAGTTGCTCAAGGCATATATGATGTCAATATCTCC
GGTCTGGTAAGCACAACCATGCAGAATGAAGCCCGTCGTCTGCGTGCCGAACGCTGGAAAGCGGAAAATC
AGGAAGGGATGGCTGAGGTCGCCCGGTTTATTGAAATGAACGGCTCTTTTGCTGACGAGAACAGGGGCTG
GTGAAATGCAGTTTAAGGTTTACACCTATAAAAGAGAGAGCCGTTATCGTCTGTTTGTGGATGTACAGAG
TGATATTATTGACACGCCCGGGCGACGGATGGTGATCCCCCTGGCCAGTGCACGTCTGCTGTCAGATAAA
GTCTCCCGTGAACTTTACCCGGTGGTGCATATCGGGGATGAAAGCTGGCGCATGATGACCACCGATATGG
CCAGTGTGCCGGTCTCCGTTATCGGGGAAGAAGTGGCTGATCTCAGCCACCGCGAAAATGACATCAAAAA
CGCCATTAACCTGATGTTCTGGGGAATATAAATGTCAGGCTCCCTTATACACAGCCAGTCTGCAGGTCGA
TACAGTAGAAATTACAGAAACTTTATCACGTTTAGTAAGTATAGAGGCTGAAAATCCAGATGAAGCCGAA
CGACTTGTAAGAGAAAAGTATAAGAGTTGTGAAATTGTTCTTGATGCAGATGATTTTCAGGACTATGACA
CTAGCGTATATGAATAGGTAGATGTTTTTATTTTGTCACACAAAAAAGAGGCTCGCACCTCTTTTTCTTA
TTTCTTTTTATGATTTAATACGGCATTGAGGACAATAGCGAGTAGGCTGGATACGACGATTCCGTTTGAG
AAGAACATTTGGAAGGCTGTCGGTCGACTAAGTTGGCAGCATCACCCGAAGAACATTTGGAAGGCTGTCG
GTCGACTACAGGTCACTAATACCATCTAAGTAGTTGATTCATAGTGACTGGATATGTTGTGTTTTACAGT
ATTATGTAGTCTGTTTTTTATGCAAAATCTAATTTAATATATTGATATTTATATCATTTTACGTTTCTCG
TTCAGCTTTTTTGTACAAACTTGTGATCGATGTCGCTAGCGGCCGCTCGAGAATTCTAGAGGTACCGGAT
CCAAGCTTCGACTGACTATAATAATAAAACGCCAACTTTGACCCGGAACGCGGAAAACACCTGAGAAAAA
CACCTGGGCGAGTCTCCACGTAAACGGTCAAAGTCCCCGCGGCCCTAGACAAATATTACGCGCTATGAGT
AACACAAAATTATTCAGATTTCACTTCCTCTTATTCAGTTTTCCCGCGAAAATGGCCAAATCTTACTCGG
TTACGCCCAAATTTACTACAACATCCGCCTAAAACCGCGCGAAAATTGTCACTTCCTGTGTACACCGGCG
CACACCAAAAACGTCACTTTTGCCACATCCGTCGCTTACATGTGTTCCGCCACACTTGCAACATCACACT
TCCGCCACACTACTACGTCACCCGCCCCGTTCCCACGCCCCGCGCCACGTCACAAACTCCACCCCCTCAT
TATCATATTGGCTTCAATCCAAAATAAGGTATATTATTGATGATG
